Addgene plasmid #144819: TFORF3343
Purpose: Lentiviral vector for overexpressing transcription factor ORFs with unique 24-bp barcodes. Barcodes facilitate identification of transcription factors in pooled screens.
Depositing lab: Feng Zhang. Depositing organization: Broad Institute. Publication: A transcription factor atlas of directed differentiation. Joung J, Ma S, Tay T, Geiger-Schuller KR, Kirchgatterer PC, Verdine VK, Guo B, Arias-Garcia MA, Allen WE, Singh A, Kuksenko O, Abudayyeh OO, Gootenberg JS, Fu Z, Macrae RK, Buenrostro JD, Regev A, Zhang F. Cell. 2023 Jan 5;186(1):209-229.e26. doi: 10.1016/j.cell.2022.11.026. PubMed 36608654.
Backbone
  Vector backbone: pLX_TRC317
  Backbone manufacturer: Broad Institute Genetic Perturbation Platform
  Backbone size w/o insert (bp): 8264
  Vector type: Mammalian Expression, Lentiviral
  Selectable markers: Puromycin
Growth in bacteria
  Bacterial resistance: Ampicillin, 100 μg/mL
  Growth temperature: 37°C
  Growth strain: Stbl3
  Copy number: High Copy
Gene/Insert
  Gene/Insert name: RARB
  Species: H. sapiens (human)
  Insert size (bp): 1448
  Entrez Gene: RARB (a.k.a. HAP, MCOPS12, NR1B2, RARbeta, RARbeta1, RRB2)
  Promoter: EF1a
  Cloning method: Unknown
  Sequencing primers: 5′ GGGTGGAGACTGAAGTTAGGCCAG; 3′ CACATAGCGTAAAAGGAGCAACATAG
Resource information
  A portion of this plasmid was derived from a plasmid made by: Genewiz synthesis
Terms and licenses: Academic/Nonprofit Terms; Industry Terms: Not Available to Industry
Depositor comments: NM_000965.4 . The transcription factor ORF portion of this plasmid was synthesized by Genewiz. Please test multiple small colonies in case of plasmid recombination. To make this collection available in a timely manner, a portion of this collection was not fully sequenced by Addgene. If an Addgene verified full plasmid sequence is not available, please contact us prior to placing an order to request the full sequence.
How to cite: TFORF3343 was a gift from Feng Zhang (Addgene plasmid # 144819 ; http://n2t.net/addgene:144819 ; RRID:Addgene_144819)
