[The description below was written by a language model from this plasmid's Addgene catalogue record and pLannotate feature annotations shown in this document.]
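Description:
TFORF3343 is a lentiviral mammalian expression plasmid built on the pLX_TRC317 backbone and belongs to a barcoded collection of transcription factor open reading frames. It carries the human RARB gene (retinoic acid receptor beta, a nuclear receptor that binds retinoic acid response elements as a heterodimer with RXR), made by gene synthesis and placed under the strong constitutive EF-1α promoter. According to the catalogue entry, each ORF in the collection is paired with a unique 24-bp barcode. The barcode is not annotated in the feature table, which shows only a short U6-like fragment between the ORF and the WPRE. The WPRE downstream of the insert enhances transcript stability and expression.

The viral framework is of the third-generation, self-inactivating type. An RSV promoter drives a truncated HIV-1 5' LTR, followed by the Ψ packaging signal with a partial gag sequence, the RRE for Rev-dependent nuclear export, a cPPT/CTS to aid nuclear import, and a ΔU3 3' LTR that silences LTR promoter activity after integration. An SV40 early promoter drives a puromycin N-acetyltransferase cassette upstream of the EF-1α unit, which allows selection of transduced cells. An SV40 polyadenylation signal lies beyond the 3' LTR. In bacteria the plasmid replicates from a high-copy ColE1/pUC-type origin with ampicillin selection, and an f1 origin and lac-derived remnants are also present. The depositor warns that the plasmid may recombine during propagation.

The construct is intended for producing lentivirus to overexpress RARB in mammalian cells. It can be used alone or within pooled screens, where barcode sequencing identifies which transcription factor drove a given phenotype, such as directed differentiation.
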