Features (pLannotate 1.2.2; 31 found; start..end, strand, type, name):
      1..1179    +  promoter       EF-1α promoter: strong constitutive promoter for human elongation factor EF-1α
   1352..2539    +  CDS            RARB (fragment): RARB_HUMAN - Also known as HAP, NR1B2. Experimental evidence at protein level: Swiss-Prot protein existence level 1. Receptor for retinoic acid. Retinoic acid receptors bind as heterodimers to their target response elements in response to their ligands, all-trans or 9-cis retinoic acid, and regulate gene expression in various biological processes. The RXR/RAR heterodimers bind to the retinoic acid response elements (RARE) composed of tandem 5'-AGGTCA-3' sites known as DR1-DR5. In the absence or presence of hormone ligand, acts mainly as an activator of gene expression due to weak binding to co
   2555..2608    +  promoter       U6 promoter (fragment): RNA polymerase III promoter for human U6 snRNA
   2650..3238    +  misc_feature   WPRE: woodchuck hepatitis virus posttranscriptional regulatory element
   3289..3308    +  misc_feature   cPPT/CTS (fragment): central polypurine tract and central termination sequence of HIV-1
   3310..3543    +  LTR            3' LTR (ΔU3): self-inactivating 3' long terminal repeat (LTR) from HIV-1
   3621..3742    +  polyA_signal   SV40 poly(A) signal: SV40 polyadenylation signal
   3782..3917    +  rep_origin     SV40 ori: SV40 origin of replication
   3938..3956    -  promoter       T7 promoter: promoter for bacteriophage T7 RNA polymerase
   3964..4119    +  CDS            lacZα (fragment): LacZα fragment of β-galactosidase; lacZ fragment
   4124..4552    +  rep_origin     f1 ori (sequence partly withheld): f1 bacteriophage origin of replication; arrow indicates direction of (+) strand synthesis
   4605..4709    +  promoter       AmpR promoter: bla
   4710..5570    +  CDS            AmpR: β-lactamase; bla; confers resistance to ampicillin, carbenicillin, and related antibiotics
   5741..6329    +  rep_origin     ori: high-copy-number ColE1/pMB1/pBR322/pUC origin of replication
   6512..6604    +  CDS            lacI (fragment): lac repressor; lacI; The lac repressor binds to the lac operator to inhibit transcription in E. coli. This inhibition can be relieved by adding lactose or isopropyl-β-D-thiogalactopyranoside (IPTG).
   6617..6638    +  protein_bind   CAP binding site: CAP binding activates transcription in the presence of cAMP. E. coli catabolite activator protein
   6653..6683    +  promoter       lac promoter: promoter for the E. coli lac operon
   6691..6707    +  protein_bind   lac operator: The lac repressor binds to the lac operator to inhibit transcription in E. coli. This inhibition can be relieved by adding lactose or isopropyl-β-D-thiogalactopyranoside (IPTG). lac repressor encoded by lacI
   6752..6770    +  promoter       T3 promoter: promoter for bacteriophage T3 RNA polymerase
   6798..7024    +  promoter       RSV promoter: Rous sarcoma virus enhancer/promoter
   7025..7205    +  LTR            5' LTR (truncated): truncated 5' long terminal repeat (LTR) from HIV-1
   7252..7377    +  misc_feature   HIV-1 Ψ: packaging signal of human immunodeficiency virus type 1
   7361..7724    +  CDS            HIV-1 gag (fragment): gag protein from human immunodeficiency virus 1; gag
   7870..8103    +  misc_feature   RRE: The Rev response element (RRE) of HIV-1 allows for Rev-dependent mRNA export from the nucleus to the cytoplasm.
   8480..8506    +  CDS            Rev (fragment): human immunodeficiency virus 1 (HIV-1) Rev protein; rev; enhances nuclear export of unspliced and incompletely spliced viral mRNAs
   8513..8536    +  promoter       SV40 promoter (fragment): SV40 early promoter
   8537..8608    +  promoter       SV40 promoter (fragment): SV40 enhancer and early promoter
   8632..8767    +  rep_origin     SV40 ori: SV40 origin of replication
   8813..9409    +  CDS            PuroR (fragment): puromycin N-acetyltransferase; pac from Streptomyces; confers resistance to puromycin
   9458..9575    +  misc_feature   cPPT/CTS: central polypurine tract and central termination sequence of HIV-1
   9640..9706    +  CDS            small t antigen (fragment): SV40 (simian virus 40) small t antigen
>Addgene plasmid #144819 | TFORF3343 | addgene full sequence | sequence record 353569 | Addgene NGS Result
GGCTCCGGTGCCCGTCAGTGGGCAGAGCGCACATCGCCCACAGTCCCCGAGAAGTTGGGGGGAGGGGTCG
GCAATTGAACCGGTGCCTAGAGAAGGTGGCGCGGGGTAAACTGGGAAAGTGATGTCGTGTACTGGCTCCG
CCTTTTTCCCGAGGGTGGGGGAGAACCGTATATAAGTGCAGTAGTCGCCGTGAACGTTCTTTTTCGCAAC
GGGTTTGCCGCCAGAACACAGGTAAGTGCCGTGTGTGGTTCCCGCGGGCCTGGCCTCTTTACGGGTTATG
GCCCTTGCGTGCCTTGAATTACTTCCACCTGGCTGCAGTACGTGATTCTTGATCCCGAGCTTCGGGTTGG
AAGTGGGTGGGAGAGTTCGAGGCCTTGCGCTTAAGGAGCCCCTTCGCCTCGTGCTTGAGTTGAGGCCTGG
CCTGGGCGCTGGGGCCGCCGCGTGCGAATCTGGTGGCACCTTCGCGCCTGTCTCGCTGCTTTCGATAAGT
CTCTAGCCATTTAAAATTTTTGATGACCTGCTGCGACGCTTTTTTTCTGGCAAGATAGTCTTGTAAATGC
GGGCCAAGATCTGCACACTGGTATTTCGGTTTTTGGGGCCGCGGGCGGCGACGGGGCCCGTGCGTCCCAG
CGCACATGTTCGGCGAGGCGGGGCCTGCGAGCGCGGCCACCGAGAATCGGACGGGGGTAGTCTCAAGCTG
GCCGGCCTGCTCTGGTGCCTGGCCTCGCGCCGCCGTGTATCGCCCCGCCCTGGGCGGCAAGGCTGGCCCG
GTCGGCACCAGTTGCGTGAGCGGAAAGATGGCCGCTTCCCGGCCCTGCTGCAGGGAGCTCAAAATGGAGG
ACGCGGCGCTCGGGAGAGCGGGCGGGTGAGTCACCCACACAAAGGAAAAGGGCCTTTCCGTCCTCAGCCG
TCGCTTCATGTGACTCCACGGAGTACCGGGCGCCGTCCAGGCACCTCGATTAGTTCTCGAGCTTTTGGAG
TACGTCGTCTTTAGGTTGGGGGGAGGGGTTTTATGCGATGGAGTTTCCCCACACTGAGTGGGTGGAGACT
GAAGTTAGGCCAGCTTGGCACTTGATGTAATTCTCCTTGGAATTTGCCCTTTTTGAGTTTGGATCTTGGT
TCATTCTCAAGCCTCAGACAGTGGTTCAAAGTTTTTTTCTTCCATTTCAGGTGTCGTGAGGCTAGCACCG
CCACCATGTTTGACTGTATGGATGTTCTGTCAGTGAGTCCTGGGCAAATCCTGGATTTCTACACTGCGAG
TCCGTCTTCCTGCATGCTCCAGGAGAAAGCTCTCAAAGCATGCTTCAGTGGATTGACCCAAACCGAATGG
CAGCATCGGCACACTGCTCAATCAATTGAAACACAGAGCACCAGCTCTGAGGAACTCGTCCCAAGCCCCC
CATCTCCACTTCCTCCCCCTCGAGTGTACAAACCCTGCTTCGTCTGCCAGGACAAATCATCAGGGTACCA
CTATGGGGTCAGCGCCTGTGAGGGATGTAAGGGCTTTTTCCGCAGAAGTATTCAGAAGAATATGATTTAC
ACTTGTCACCGAGATAAGAACTGTGTTATTAATAAAGTCACCAGGAATCGATGCCAATACTGTCGACTCC
AGAAGTGCTTTGAAGTGGGAATGTCCAAAGAATCTGTCAGGAATGACAGGAACAAGAAAAAGAAGGAGAC
TTCGAAGCAAGAATGCACAGAGAGCTATGAAATGACAGCTGAGTTGGACGATCTCACAGAGAAGATCCGA
AAAGCTCACCAGGAAACTTTCCCTTCACTCTGCCAGCTGGGTAAATACACCACGAATTCCAGTGCTGACC
ATCGAGTCCGACTGGACCTGGGCCTCTGGGACAAATTCAGTGAACTGGCCACCAAGTGCATTATTAAGAT
CGTGGAGTTTGCTAAACGTCTGCCTGGTTTCACTGGCTTGACCATCGCAGACCAAATTACCCTGCTGAAG
GCCGCCTGCCTGGACATCCTGATTCTTAGAATTTGCACCAGGTATACCCCAGAACAAGACACCATGACTT
TCTCAGACGGCCTTACCCTAAATCGAACTCAGATGCACAATGCTGGATTTGGTCCTCTGACTGACCTTGT
GTTCACCTTTGCCAACCAGCTCCTGCCTTTGGAAATGGATGACACAGAAACAGGCCTTCTCAGTGCCATC
TGCTTAATCTGTGGAGACCGCCAGGACCTTGAGGAACCGACAAAAGTAGATAAGCTACAAGAACCATTGC
TGGAAGCACTAAAAATTTATATCAGAAAAAGACGACCCAGCAAGCCTCACATGTTTCCAAAGATCTTAAT
GAAAATCACAGATCTCCGTAGCATCAGTGCTAAAGGTGCAGAGCGTGTAATTACCTTGAAAATGGAAATT
CCTGGATCAATGCCACCTCTCATTCAAGAAATGCTGGAGAATTCTGAAGGACATGAACCCTTGACCCCAA
GTTCAAGTGGGAACACAGCAGAGCACAGTCCTAGCATCTCACCCAGCTCAGTGGAAAACAGTGGGGTCAG
TCAGTCACCACTCGTGCAATAGTAATGAACTAGTCCGTAACTTGAAAGTATTTCGATTTCTTGGCTTTAT
ATATCTTGTGGAAAGGACGACGCATTGTATTTCGACTGGATGGTACGCGTTAAGTCGACAATCAACCTCT
GGATTACAAAATTTGTGAAAGATTGACTGGTATTCTTAACTATGTTGCTCCTTTTACGCTATGTGGATAC
GCTGCTTTAATGCCTTTGTATCATGCTATTGCTTCCCGTATGGCTTTCATTTTCTCCTCCTTGTATAAAT
CCTGGTTGCTGTCTCTTTATGAGGAGTTGTGGCCCGTTGTCAGGCAACGTGGCGTGGTGTGCACTGTGTT
TGCTGACGCAACCCCCACTGGTTGGGGCATTGCCACCACCTGTCAGCTCCTTTCCGGGACTTTCGCTTTC
CCCCTCCCTATTGCCACGGCGGAACTCATCGCCGCCTGCCTTGCCCGCTGCTGGACAGGGGCTCGGCTGT
TGGGCACTGACAATTCCGTGGTGTTGTCGGGGAAATCATCGTCCTTTCCTTGGCTGCTCGCCTGTGTTGC
CACCTGGATTCTGCGCGGGACGTCCTTCTGCTACGTCCCTTCGGCCCTCAATCCAGCGGACCTTCCTTCC
CGCGGCCTGCTGCCGGCTCTGCGGCCTCTTCCGCGTCTTCGCCTTCGCCCTCAGACGAGTCGGATCTCCC
TTTGGGCCGCCTCCCCGCGTCGACTTTAAGACCAATGACTTACAAGGCAGCTGTAGATCTTAGCCACTTT
TTAAAAGAAAAGGGGGGACTGGAAGGGCTAATTCACTCCCAACGAAGACAAGATCTGCTTTTTGCTTGTA
CTGGGTCTCTCTGGTTAGACCAGATCTGAGCCTGGGAGCTCTCTGGCTAACTAGGGAACCCACTGCTTAA
GCCTCAATAAAGCTTGCCTTGAGTGCTTCAAGTAGTGTGTGCCCGTCTGTTGTGTGACTCTGGTAACTAG
AGATCCCTCAGACCCTTTTAGTCAGTGTGGAAAATCTCTAGCAGTACGTATAGTAGTTCATGTCATCTTA
TTATTCAGTATTTATAACTTGCAAAGAAATGAATATCAGAGAGTGAGAGGAACTTGTTTATTGCAGCTTA
TAATGGTTACAAATAAAGCAATAGCATCACAAATTTCACAAATAAAGCATTTTTTTCACTGCATTCTAGT
TGTGGTTTGTCCAAACTCATCAATGTATCTTATCATGTCTGGCTCTAGCTATCCCGCCCCTAACTCCGCC
CATCCCGCCCCTAACTCCGCCCAGTTCCGCCCATTCTCCGCCCCATGGCTGACTAATTTTTTTTATTTAT
GCAGAGGCCGAGGCCGCCTCGGCCTCTGAGCTATTCCAGAAGTAGTGAGGAGGCTTTTTTGGAGGCCTAG
GGACGTACCCAATTCGCCCTATAGTGAGTCGTATTACGCGCGCTCACTGGCCGTCGTTTTACAACGTCGT
GACTGGGAAAACCCTGGCGTTACCCAACTTAATCGCCTTGCAGCACATCCCCCTTTCGCCAGCTGGCGTA
ATAGCGAAGAGGCCCGCACCGATCGCCCTTCCCAACAGTTGCGCAGCCTGAATGGCGAATGGG
[124 nt withheld, positions 4124-4247]
C
[91 nt withheld, positions 4249-4339]
A
[49 nt withheld, positions 4341-4389]
CCTTTGACGTTGGAGTCCACGTTCTTT
[37 nt withheld, positions 4417-4453]
ACCCTATCTCGGTCTATTCTTTTGATTTATAAGGGATTTTGCCGATTTCGGCCTATTGGTTAAAAAATGA
GCTGATTTAACAAAAATTTAACGCGAATTTTAACAAAATATTAACGCTTACAATTTAGGTGGCACTTTTC
GGGGAAATGTGCGCGGAACCCCTATTTGTTTATTTTTCTAAATACATTCAAATATGTATCCGCTCATGAG
ACAATAACCCTGATAAATGCTTCAATAATATTGAAAAAGGAAGAGTATGAGTATTCAACATTTCCGTGTC
GCCCTTATTCCCTTTTTTGCGGCATTTTGCCTTCCTGTTTTTGCTCACCCAGAAACGCTGGTGAAAGTAA
AAGATGCTGAAGATCAGTTGGGTGCACGAGTGGGTTACATCGAACTGGATCTCAACAGCGGTAAGATCCT
TGAGAGTTTTCGCCCCGAAGAACGTTTTCCAATGATGAGCACTTTTAAAGTTCTGCTATGTGGCGCGGTA
TTATCCCGTATTGACGCCGGGCAAGAGCAACTCGGTCGCCGCATACACTATTCTCAGAATGACTTGGTTG
AGTACTCACCAGTCACAGAAAAGCATCTTACGGATGGCATGACAGTAAGAGAATTATGCAGTGCTGCCAT
AACCATGAGTGATAACACTGCGGCCAACTTACTTCTGACAACGATCGGAGGACCGAAGGAGCTAACCGCT
TTTTTGCACAACATGGGGGATCATGTAACTCGCCTTGATCGTTGGGAACCGGAGCTGAATGAAGCCATAC
CAAACGACGAGCGTGACACCACGATGCCTGTAGCAATGGCAACAACGTTGCGCAAACTATTAACTGGCGA
ACTACTTACTCTAGCTTCCCGGCAACAATTAATAGACTGGATGGAGGCGGATAAAGTTGCAGGACCACTT
CTGCGCTCGGCCCTTCCGGCTGGCTGGTTTATTGCTGATAAATCTGGAGCCGGTGAGCGTGGGTCTCGCG
GTATCATTGCAGCACTGGGGCCAGATGGTAAGCCCTCCCGTATCGTAGTTATCTACACGACGGGGAGTCA
GGCAACTATGGATGAACGAAATAGACAGATCGCTGAGATAGGTGCCTCACTGATTAAGCATTGGTAACTG
TCAGACCAAGTTTACTCATATATACTTTAGATTGATTTAAAACTTCATTTTTAATTTAAAAGGATCTAGG
TGAAGATCCTTTTTGATAATCTCATGACCAAAATCCCTTAACGTGAGTTTTCGTTCCACTGAGCGTCAGA
CCCCGTAGAAAAGATCAAAGGATCTTCTTGAGATCCTTTTTTTCTGCGCGTAATCTGCTGCTTGCAAACA
AAAAAACCACCGCTACCAGCGGTGGTTTGTTTGCCGGATCAAGAGCTACCAACTCTTTTTCCGAAGGTAA
CTGGCTTCAGCAGAGCGCAGATACCAAATACTGTTCTTCTAGTGTAGCCGTAGTTAGGCCACCACTTCAA
GAACTCTGTAGCACCGCCTACATACCTCGCTCTGCTAATCCTGTTACCAGTGGCTGCTGCCAGTGGCGAT
AAGTCGTGTCTTACCGGGTTGGACTCAAGACGATAGTTACCGGATAAGGCGCAGCGGTCGGGCTGAACGG
GGGGTTCGTGCACACAGCCCAGCTTGGAGCGAACGACCTACACCGAACTGAGATACCTACAGCGTGAGCT
ATGAGAAAGCGCCACGCTTCCCGAAGGGAGAAAGGCGGACAGGTATCCGGTAAGCGGCAGGGTCGGAACA
GGAGAGCGCACGAGGGAGCTTCCAGGGGGAAACGCCTGGTATCTTTATAGTCCTGTCGGGTTTCGCCACC
TCTGACTTGAGCGTCGATTTTTGTGATGCTCGTCAGGGGGGCGGAGCCTATGGAAAAACGCCAGCAACGC
GGCCTTTTTACGGTTCCTGGCCTTTTGCTGGCCTTTTGCTCACATGTTCTTTCCTGCGTTATCCCCTGAT
TCTGTGGATAACCGTATTACCGCCTTTGAGTGAGCTGATACCGCTCGCCGCAGCCGAACGACCGAGCGCA
GCGAGTCAGTGAGCGAGGAAGCGGAAGAGCGCCCAATACGCAAACCGCCTCTCCCCGCGCGTTGGCCGAT
TCATTAATGCAGCTGGCACGACAGGTTTCCCGACTGGAAAGCGGGCAGTGAGCGCAACGCAATTAATGTG
AGTTAGCTCACTCATTAGGCACCCCAGGCTTTACACTTTATGCTTCCGGCTCGTATGTTGTGTGGAATTG
TGAGCGGATAACAATTTCACACAGGAAACAGCTATGACCATGATTACGCCAAGCGCGCAATTAACCCTCA
CTAAAGGGAACAAAAGCTGGAGCTGCAAGCTTAATGTAGTCTTATGCAATACTCTTGTAGTCTTGCAACA
TGGTAACGATGAGTTAGCAACATGCCTTACAAGGAGAGAAAAAGCACCGTGCATGCCGATTGGTGGAAGT
AAGGTGGTACGATCGTGCCTTATTAGGAAGGCAACAGACGGGTCTGACATGGATTGGACGAACCACTGAA
TTGCCGCATTGCAGAGATATTGTATTTAAGTGCCTAGCTCGATACATAAACGGGTCTCTCTGGTTAGACC
AGATCTGAGCCTGGGAGCTCTCTGGCTAACTAGGGAACCCACTGCTTAAGCCTCAATAAAGCTTGCCTTG
AGTGCTTCAAGTAGTGTGTGCCCGTCTGTTGTGTGACTCTGGTAACTAGAGATCCCTCAGACCCTTTTAG
TCAGTGTGGAAAATCTCTAGCAGTGGCGCCCGAACAGGGACTTGAAAGCGAAAGGGAAACCAGAGGAGCT
CTCTCGACGCAGGACTCGGCTTGCTGAAGCGCGCACGGCAAGAGGCGAGGGGCGGCGACTGGTGAGTACG
CCAAAAATTTTGACTAGCGGAGGCTAGAAGGAGAGAGATGGGTGCGAGAGCGTCAGTATTAAGCGGGGGA
GAATTAGATCGCGATGGGAAAAAATTCGGTTAAGGCCAGGGGGAAAGAAAAAATATAAATTAAAACATAT
AGTATGGGCAAGCAGGGAGCTAGAACGATTCGCAGTTAATCCTGGCCTGTTAGAAACATCAGAAGGCTGT
AGACAAATACTGGGACAGCTACAACCATCCCTTCAGACAGGATCAGAAGAACTTAGATCATTATATAATA
CAGTAGCAACCCTCTATTGTGTGCATCAAAGGATAGAGATAAAAGACACCAAGGAAGCTTTAGACAAGAT
AGAGGAAGAGCAAAACAAAAGTAAGACCACCGCACAGCAAGCGGCCGCTGATCTTCAGACCTGGAGGAGG
AGATATGAGGGACAATTGGAGAAGTGAATTATATAAATATAAAGTAGTAAAAATTGAACCATTAGGAGTA
GCACCCACCAAGGCAAAGAGAAGAGTGGTGCAGAGAGAAAAAAGAGCAGTGGGAATAGGAGCTTTGTTCC
TTGGGTTCTTGGGAGCAGCAGGAAGCACTATGGGCGCAGCGTCAATGACGCTGACGGTACAGGCCAGACA
ATTATTGTCTGGTATAGTGCAGCAGCAGAACAATTTGCTGAGGGCTATTGAGGCGCAACAGCATCTGTTG
CAACTCACAGTCTGGGGCATCAAGCAGCTCCAGGCAAGAATCCTGGCTGTGGAAAGATACCTAAAGGATC
AACAGCTCCTGGGGATTTGGGGTTGCTCTGGAAAACTCATTTGCACCACTGCTGTGCCTTGGAATGCTAG
TTGGAGTAATAAATCTCTGGAACAGATTTGGAATCACACGACCTGGATGGAGTGGGACAGAGAAATTAAC
AATTACACAAGCTTAATACACTCCTTAATTGAAGAATCGCAAAACCAGCAAGAAAAGAATGAACAAGAAT
TATTGGAATTAGATAAATGGGCAAGTTTGTGGAATTGGTTTAACATAACAAATTGGCTGTGGTATATAAA
ATTATTCATAATGATAGTAGGAGGCTTGGTAGGTTTAAGAATAGTTTTTGCTGTACTTTCTATAGTGAAT
AGAGTTAGGCAGGGATATTCACCATTATCGTTTCAGACCCACCTCCCAACCCCGAGGGGACCCATGCATT
GCATCTCAATTAGTCAGCAACCAGGTGTGGAAAGTCCCCAGGCTCCCCAGCAGGCAGAAGTATGCAAAGC
ATGCGTCTCAATTAGTCAGCAACCATAGTCCCGCCCCTAACTCCGCCCATCCCGCCCCTAACTCCGCCCA
GTTCCGCCCATTCTCCGCCCCATGGCTGACTAATTTTTTTTATTTATGCAGAGGCCGAGGCCGCCTCGGC
CTCTGAGCTATTCCAGAAGTAGTGAGGAGGCTTTTTTGGAGGCCTAGGCTTTTGCAAAAAGCTTTCTAGA
GGTACCACCGGAGCTTACCATGACCGAGTACAAGCCCACGGTGCGCCTCGCCACCCGCGACGACGTCCCC
AGGGCCGTACGCACCCTCGCCGCCGCGTTCGCCGACTACCCCGCCACGCGCCACACCGTCGATCCGGACC
GCCACATCGAGCGGGTCACCGAGCTGCAAGAACTCTTCCTCACGCGCGTCGGGCTCGACATCGGCAAGGT
GTGGGTCGCGGACGACGGCGCCGCCGTGGCGGTCTGGACCACGCCGGAGAGCGTCGAAGCGGGGGCGGTG
TTCGCCGAGATCGGCCCGCGCATGGCCGAGTTGAGCGGTTCCCGGCTGGCCGCGCAGCAACAGATGGAAG
GCCTCCTGGCGCCGCACCGGCCCAAGGAGCCCGCGTGGTTCCTGGCCACCGTCGGCGTCTCGCCCGACCA
CCAGGGCAAGGGTCTGGGCAGCGCCGTCGTGCTCCCCGGAGTGGAGGCGGCCGAGCGCGCCGGGGTGCCC
GCCTTCCTGGAGACCTCCGCGCCCCGCAACCTCCCCTTCTACGAGCGGCTCGGCTTCACCGTCACCGCCG
ACGTCGAGGTGCCCGAAGGACCGCGCACCTGGTGCATGACCCGCAAGCCCGGTGCCAGTTAACGAATTCT
AGATCTTGAGACAAATGGCAGTATTCATCCACAATTTTAAAAGAAAAGGGGGGATTGGGGGGTACAGTGC
AGGGGAAAGAATAGTAGACATAATAGCAACAGACATACAAACTAAAGAATTACAAAAACAAATTACAAAA
ATTCAAAATTTTCGGGTTTATTACAGGGACAGCAGAGATCCACTTTGGCGCCGGCTCGAGGCCTGCAGGT
GCAAAGATGGATAAAGTTTTAAACAGAGAGGAATCTTTGCAGCTAATGGACCTTCTAGGTCTTGAAAGGA
GTGGGAATT
