>Addgene plasmid #144819 | TFORF3343 | depositor partial sequence | sequence record 286572 | Insert
ACCGCCACCATGTTTGACTGTATGGATGTTCTGTCAGTGAGTCCTGGGCAAATCCTGGATTTCTACACTG
CGAGTCCGTCTTCCTGCATGCTCCAGGAGAAAGCTCTCAAAGCATGCTTCAGTGGATTGACCCAAACCGA
ATGGCAGCATCGGCACACTGCTCAATCAATTGAAACACAGAGCACCAGCTCTGAGGAACTCGTCCCAAGC
CCCCCATCTCCACTTCCTCCCCCTCGAGTGTACAAACCCTGCTTCGTCTGCCAGGACAAATCATCAGGGT
ACCACTATGGGGTCAGCGCCTGTGAGGGATGTAAGGGCTTTTTCCGCAGAAGTATTCAGAAGAATATGAT
TTACACTTGTCACCGAGATAAGAACTGTGTTATTAATAAAGTCACCAGGAATCGATGCCAATACTGTCGA
CTCCAGAAGTGCTTTGAAGTGGGAATGTCCAAAGAATCTGTCAGGAATGACAGGAACAAGAAAAAGAAGG
AGACTTCGAAGCAAGAATGCACAGAGAGCTATGAAATGACAGCTGAGTTGGACGATCTCACAGAGAAGAT
CCGAAAAGCTCACCAGGAAACTTTCCCTTCACTCTGCCAGCTGGGTAAATACACCACGAATTCCAGTGCT
GACCATCGAGTCCGACTGGACCTGGGCCTCTGGGACAAATTCAGTGAACTGGCCACCAAGTGCATTATTA
AGATCGTGGAGTTTGCTAAACGTCTGCCTGGTTTCACTGGCTTGACCATCGCAGACCAAATTACCCTGCT
GAAGGCCGCCTGCCTGGACATCCTGATTCTTAGAATTTGCACCAGGTATACCCCAGAACAAGACACCATG
ACTTTCTCAGACGGCCTTACCCTAAATCGAACTCAGATGCACAATGCTGGATTTGGTCCTCTGACTGACC
TTGTGTTCACCTTTGCCAACCAGCTCCTGCCTTTGGAAATGGATGACACAGAAACAGGCCTTCTCAGTGC
CATCTGCTTAATCTGTGGAGACCGCCAGGACCTTGAGGAACCGACAAAAGTAGATAAGCTACAAGAACCA
TTGCTGGAAGCACTAAAAATTTATATCAGAAAAAGACGACCCAGCAAGCCTCACATGTTTCCAAAGATCT
TAATGAAAATCACAGATCTCCGTAGCATCAGTGCTAAAGGTGCAGAGCGTGTAATTACCTTGAAAATGGA
AATTCCTGGATCAATGCCACCTCTCATTCAAGAAATGCTGGAGAATTCTGAAGGACATGAACCCTTGACC
CCAAGTTCAAGTGGGAACACAGCAGAGCACAGTCCTAGCATCTCACCCAGCTCAGTGGAAAACAGTGGGG
TCAGTCAGTCACCACTCGTGCAATAGTAATGAACTAGTCCGTAACTTGAAAGTATTTCGATTTCTTGGCT
TTATATATCTTGTGGAAAGGACGACGCATTGTATTTCGACTGGATGGT
