>Addgene plasmid #144819 | TFORF3343 | depositor partial sequence | sequence record 286573 | Barcode
CGCATTGTATTTCGACTGGATGGT
